>Addgene plasmid #64973 | pTH1-SaSrtA | depositor full sequence | sequence record 109826 | pTH1-SaSrtA sequence 7135 bps
AACTACGTCAGGTGGCACTTTTCGGGGAAATGTGCGCGGAACCCCTATTTGTTTATTTTTCTAAATACAT
TCAAATATGTATCCGCTCATGAGACAATAACCCTGATAAATGCTTCAATAATATTGAAAAAGGAAGAGTA
TGAGTATTCAACATTTCCGTGTCGCCCTTATTCCCTTTTTTGCGGCATTTTGCCTTCCTGTTTTTGCTCA
CCCAGAAACGCTGGTGAAAGTAAAAGATGCTGAAGATCAGTTGGGTGCACGAGTGGGTTACATCGAACTG
GATCTCAACAGCGGTAAGATCCTTGAGAGTTTTCGCCCCGAAGAACGTTCTCCAATGATGAGCACTTTTA
AAGTTCTGCTATGTGGCGCGGTATTATCCCGTGTTGACGCCGGGCAAGAGCAACTCGGTCGCCGCATACA
CTATTCTCAGAATGACTTGGTTGAGTACTCACCAGTCACAGAAAAGCATCTTACGGATGGCATGACAGTA
AGAGAATTATGCAGTGCTGCCATAACCATGAGTGATAACACTGCGGCCAACTTACTTCTGACAACGATCG
GAGGACCGAAGGAGCTAACCGCTTTTTTGCACAACATGGGGGATCATGTAACTCGCCTTGATCGTTGGGA
ACCGGAGCTGAATGAAGCCATACCAAACGACGAGCGTGACACCACGATGCCTGTAGCAATGGCAACAACG
TTGCGCAAACTATTAACTGGCGAACTACTTACTCTAGCTTCCCGGCAACAATTAATAGACTGGATGGAGG
CGGATAAAGTTGCAGGACCACTTCTGCGCTCGGCCCTTCCGGCTGGCTGGTTTATTGCTGATAAATCTGG
AGCCGGTGAGCGTGGGTCTCGCGGTATCATTGCAGCACTGGGGCCAGATGGTAAGCCCTCCCGTATCGTA
GTTATCTACACGACGGGGAGTCAGGCAACTATGGATGAACGAAATAGACAGATCGCTGAGATAGGTGCCT
CACTGATTAAGCATTGGTAACTGTCAGACCAAGTTTACTCATATATACTTTAGATTGATT
[38 nt withheld, positions 1041-1078]
A
[37 nt withheld, positions 1080-1116]
ATTTTGTTAAAATTCGCGTTAAATTTTTGTTAAATCAGCTCATTTTTTAACCAATAGGCCGAAATCGGCA
AAATCCCTTATAAATCAAAAGAATAGCCCGAGATAGGGT
[37 nt withheld, positions 1226-1262]
AAAGAACGTGGACTCCAACGTCAAAGG
[141 nt withheld, positions 1290-1430]
G
[125 nt withheld, positions 1432-1556]
AAAGGATCTAGGTGAAGATCCTTTTTGATAATCTCATGACCAAAATCCCTTAACGTGAGTTTTCGTTCCA
CTGAGCGTCAGACCCCGTAGAAAAGATCAAAGGATCTTCTTGAGATCCTTTTTTTCTGCGCGTAATCTGC
TGCTTGCAAACAAAAAAACCACCGCTACCAGCGGTGGTTTGTTTGCCGGATCAAGAGCTACCAACTCTTT
TTCCGAAGGTAACTGGCTTCAGCAGAGCGCAGATACCAAATACTGTCCTTCTAGTGTAGCCGTAGTTAGG
CCACCACTTCAAGAACTCTGTAGCACCGCCTACATACCTCGCTCTGCTAATCCTGTTACCAGTGGCTGCT
GCCAGTGGCGATAAGTCGTGTCTTACCGGGTTGGACTCAAGACGATAGTTACCGGATAAGGCGCAGCGGT
CGGGCTGAACGGGGGGTTCGTGCACACAGCCCAGCTTGGAGCGAACGACCTACACCGAACTGAGATACCT
ACAGCGTGAGCTATGAGAAAGCGCCACGCTTCCCGAAGGGAGAAAGGCGGACAGGTATCCGGTAAGCGGC
AGGGTCGGAACAGGAGAGCGCACGAGGGAGCTTCCAGGGGGAAACGCCTGGTATCTTTATAGTCCTGTCG
GGTTTCGCCACCTCTGACTTGAGCGTCGATTTTTGTGATGCTCGTCAGGGGGGCGGAGCCTATGGAAAAA
CGCCAGCAACGCGGCCTTTTTACGGTTCCTGGCCTTTTGCTGGCCTTTTGCTCACATGTTCTTTCCTGCG
TTATCCCCTGATTCTGTGGATAACCGTATTACCGCCTTTGAGTGAGCTGATACCGCTCGCCGCAGCCGAA
CGACCGAGCGCAGCGAGTCAGTGAGCGAGGAAGCTATGGTGCACTCTCAGTACAATCTGCTCTGATGCCG
CATAGTTAAGCCAGTATACACTCCGCTATCGCTACGTGACTGGGTCATGGCTGCGCCCCGACACCCGCCA
ACACCCGCTGACGCGCCCTGACGGGCTTGTCTGCTCCCGGCATCCGCTTACAGACAAGCTGTGACCGTCT
CCGGGAGCTGCATGTGTCAGAGGTTTTCACCGTCATCACCGAAACGCGCGAGGCAGCTGCGGTAAAGCTC
ATCAGCGTGGTCGTGCAGCGATTCACAGATGTCTGCCTGTTCATCCGCGTCCAGCTCGTTGAGTTTCTCC
AGAAGCGTTAATGTCTGGCTTCTGATAAAGCGGGCCATGTTAAGGGCGGTTTTTTCCTGTTTGGTCACTG
ATGCCTCCGTGTAAGGGGGATTTCTGTTCATGGGGGTAATGATACCGATGAAACGAGAGAGGATGCTCAC
GATACGGGTTACTGATGATGAACATGCCCGGTTACTGGAACGTTGTGAGGGTAAACAACTGGCGGTATGG
ATGCGGCGGGACCAGAGAAAAATCACTCAGGGTCAATGCCAGCCGAACGCCAGCAAGACGTAGCCCAGCG
CGTCGGCCGCCATGCCGGCGATAATGGCCTGCTTCTCGCCGAAACGTTTGGTGGCGGGACCAGTGACGAA
GGCTTGAGCGAGGGCGTGCAAGATTCCGAATACCGCAAGCGACAGGCCGATCATCGTCGCGCTCCAGCGA
AAGCGGTCCTCGCCGAAAATGACCCAGAGCGCTGCCGGCACCTGTCCTACGAGTTGCATGATAAAGAAGA
CAGTCATAAGTGCGGCGACGATAGTCATGCCCCGCGCCCACCGGAAGGAGCTGACTGGGTTGAAGGCTCT
CAAGGGCATCGGTCGAGATCCCGGTGCCTAATGAGTGAGCTAACTTACATTAATTGCGTTGCGCTCACTG
CCCGCTTTCCAGTCGGGAAACCTGTCGTGCCAGCTGCATTAATGAATCGGCCAACGCGCGGGGAGAGGCG
GTTTGCGTATTGGGCGCCAGGGTGGTTTTTCTTTTCACCAGTGAGACGGGCAACAGCTGATTGCCCTTCA
CCGCCTGGCCCTGAGAGAGTTGCAGCAAGCGGTCCACGCTGGTTTGCCCCAGCAGGCGAAAATCCTGTTT
GATGGTGGTTAACGGCGGGATATAACATGAGCTGTCTTCGGTATCGTCGTATCCCACTACCGAGATATCC
GCACCAACGCGCAGCCCGGACTCGGTAATGGCGCGCATTGCGCCCAGCGCCATCTGATCGTTGGCAACCA
GCATCGCAGTGGGAACGATGCCCTCATTCAGCATTTGCATGGTTTGTTGAAAACCGGACATGGCACTCCA
GTCGCCTTCCCGTTCCGCTATCGGCTGAATTTGATTGCGAGTGAGATATTTATGCCAGCCAGCCAGACGC
AGACGCGCCGAGACAGAACTTAATGGGCCCGCTAACAGCGCGATTTGCTGGTGACCCAATGCGACCAGAT
GCTCCACGCCCAGTCGCGTACCGTCTTCATGGGAGAAAATAATACTGTTGATGGGTGTCTGGTCAGAGAC
ATCAAGAAATAACGCCGGAACATTAGTGCAGGCAGCTTCCACAGCAATGGCATCCTGGTCATCCAGCGGA
TAGTTAATGATCAGCCCACTGACGCGTTGCGCGAGAAGATTGTGCACCGCCGCTTTACAGGCTTCGACGC
CGCTTCGTTCTACCATCGACACCACCACGCTGGCACCCAGTTGATCGGCGCGAGATTTAATCGCCGCGAC
AATTTGCGACGGCGCGTGCAGGGCCAGACTGGAGGTGGCAACGCCAATCAGCAACGACTGTTTGCCCGCC
AGTTGTTGTGCCACGCGGTTGGGAATGTAATTCAGCTCCGCCATCGCCGCTTCCACTTTTTCCCGCGTTT
TCGCAGAAACGTGGCTGGCCTGGTTCACCACGCGGGAAACGGTCTGATAAGAGACACCGGCATACTCTGC
GACATCGTATAACGTTACTGGTTTCACATTCACCACCCTGAATTGACTCTCTTCCGGGCGCTATCATGCC
ATACCGCGAAAGGTTTTGCGCCATTCGATGGTGTCCGGGATCTCGACGCTCTCCCTTATGCGACTCCTGC
ATTAGGAAGCAGCCCAGTAGTAGGTTGAGGCCGTTGAGCACCGCCGCCGCAAGGAATGGTGCATGCCGGC
ATGCCGCCCTTTCGTCTTCAAGAATTAATTCCCAATTCCCCAGGCATCAAATAAAACGAAAGGCTCAGTC
GAAAGACTGGGCCTTTCGTTTTATCTGTTGTTTGTCGGTGAACGCTCTCCTGAGTAGGACAAATCCGCCG
GGAGCGGATTTGAACGTTGCGAAGCAACGGCCCGGAGGGTGGCGGGCAGGACGCCCGCCATAAACTGCCA
GGAATTAATTCCCCAGGCATCAAATAAAACGAAAGGCTCAGTCGAAAGACTGGGCCTTTCGTTTTATCTG
TTGTTTGTCGGTGAACGCTCTCCTGAGTAGGACAAATCCGCCGGGAGCGGATTTGAACGTTGCGAAGCAA
CGGCCCGGAGGGTGGCGGGCAGGACGCCCGCCATAAACTGCCAGGAATTAATTCCCCAGGCATCAAATAA
AACGAAAGGCTCAGTCGAAAGACTGGGCCTTTCGTTTTATCTGTTGTTTGTCGGTGAACGCTCTCCTGAG
TAGGACAAATCCGCCGGGAGCGGATTTGAACGTTGCGAAGCAACGGCCCGGAGGGTGGCGGGCAGGACGC
CCGCCATAAACTGCCAGGAATTAATTCCCCAGGCATCAAATAAAACGAAAGGCTCAGTCGAAAGACTGGG
CCTTTCGTTTTATCTGTTGTTTGTCGGTGAACGCTCTCCTGAGTAGGACAAATCCGCCGGGAGCGGATTT
GAACGTTGCGAAGCAACGGCCCGGAGGGTGGCGGGCAGGACGCCCGCCATAAACTGCCAGGAATTAATTC
CCCAGGCATCAAATAAAACGAAAGGCTCAGTCGAAAGACTGGGCCTTTCGTTTTATCTGTTGTTTGTCGG
TGAACGCTCTCCTGAGTAGGACAAATCCGCCGGGAGCGGATTTGAACGTTGCGAAGCAACGGCCCGGAGG
GTGGCGGGCAGGACGCCCGCCATAAACTGCCAGGAATTGGGGATCGGAATTAATTCCCGGTTTAAACCGG
GGATCTCGATCCCGCGAAATTAATACGACTCACTATAGGGGAATTGTGAGCGGATAACAATTCCCCTCTA
GAAATAATTTTGTTTAACTTTAAGAAGGAGATATACATATGCAAGCTAAACCTCAAATTCCGAAAGATAA
ATCGAAAGTGGCAGGCTATATTGAAATTCCAGATGCTGATATTAAAGAACCAGTATATCCAGGACCAGCA
ACACCTGAACAATTAAATAGAGGTGTAAGCTTTGCAGAAGAAAACGAATCACTAGATGATCAAAATATTT
CAATTGCAGGACACACTTTCATTGACCGTCCGAACTATCAATTTACAAATCTTAAAGCAGCCAAAAAAGG
TAGTATGGTGTACTTTAAAGTTGGTAATGAAACACGTAAGTATAAAATGACAAGTATAAGAGATGTTAAG
CCTACAGATGTAGAAGTTCTAGATGAACAAAAAGGTAAAGATAAACAATTAACATTAATTACTTGTGATG
ATTACAATGAAAAGACAGGCGTTTGGGAAAAACGTAAAATCTTTGTAGCTACAGAAGTCAAAGGCTGCAT
CACGGGAGATGCACTAGTTGCCCTACCCGAGGGCGAGTCGGTACGCATCGCCGACATCGTGCCGGGTGCG
CGGCCCAACAGTGACAACGCCATCGACCTGAAAGTCCTTGACCGGCATGGCAATCCCGTGCTCGCCGACC
GGCTGTTCCACTCCGGCGAGCATCCGGTGTACACGGTGCGTACGGTCGAAGGTCTGCGTGTGACGGGCAC
CGCGAACCACCCGTTGTTGTGTTTGGTCGACGTCGCCGGGGTGCCGACCCTGCTGTGGAAGCTGATCGAC
GAAATCAAGCCGGGCGATTACGCGGTGATTCAACGCAGCGCATTCAGCGTCGACTGTGCAGGTTTTGCCC
GCGGAAAACCCGAATTTGCGCCCACAACCTACACAGTCGGCGTCCCTGGACTGGTGCGTTTCTTGGAAGC
ACACCACCGAGACCCGGACGCCCAAGCTATCGCCGACGAGCTGACCGACGGGCGGTTCTACTACGCGAAA
GTCGCCAGTGTCACCGACGCCGGCGTGCAGCCGGTGTATAGCCTTCGTGTCGACACGGCAGACCACGCGT
TTATCACGAACGGGTTCGTCAGCCACGCTACTGGCCTCACCGGTCTGAACTCAGGCCTCACGACAAATCC
TGGTGTATCCGCTTGGCAGGTCAACACAGCTTATACTGCGGGACAATTGGTCACATATAACGGCAAGACG
TATAAATGTTTGCAGCCCCACACCTCCTTGGCAGGATGGGAACCATCCAACGTTCCTGCCTTGTGGCAGC
TTCAAGCGGCCGCACTCGAGCACCACCACCACCACCACTGACTGCAGGAAGGGGATCCGGCTGCTAACAA
AGCCCGAAAGGAAGCTGAGTTGGCTGCTGCCACCGCTGAGCAATAACTAGCATAACCCCTTGGGGCCTCT
AAACGGGTCTTGAGGGGTTTTTTGCTGAAAGGAGGAACTATATCCGGAT
Features (pLannotate 1.2.2; 26 found; start..end, strand, type, name):
     35..139     +  promoter       AmpR promoter: bla
    140..1000    +  CDS            AmpR: β-lactamase; bla; confers resistance to ampicillin, carbenicillin, and related antibiotics
   1042..1555    -  rep_origin     M13 ori (sequence partly withheld): M13 bacteriophage origin of replication; arrow indicates direction of (+) strand synthesis
   1666..2254    +  rep_origin     ori: high-copy-number ColE1/pMB1/pBR322/pUC origin of replication
   2431..2521    -  misc_feature   bom (fragment): basis of mobility region from pBR322
   2623..2814    -  CDS            rop: Rop protein, which maintains plasmids at low copy number; rop
   2855..2965    +  CDS            mbeC (fragment): MBEC_ECOLX - Experimental evidence at protein level: Swiss-Prot protein existence level 1. Required for efficient mobilization of ColE1 plasmid and is thus essential to promote the specific transfer of the plasmid during conjugation. Probably functions by inducing DNA bending, helping the MbeA relaxase to melt the DNA around the nic site and cleave the phosphodiester bond. Binds specifically double-stranded DNA (dsDNA) containing the ColE1 oriT but does not recognize the inverted repeat (IR). From Escherichia coli.
   3000..3322    -  CDS            TcR (fragment): tetracycline efflux protein; tet; confers resistance to tetracycline
   3337..3358    -  protein_bind   CAP binding site: CAP binding activates transcription in the presence of cAMP. E. coli catabolite activator protein
   3371..4453    -  CDS            lacI: lac repressor; lacI; The lac repressor binds to the lac operator to inhibit transcription in E. coli. This inhibition can be relieved by adding lactose or isopropyl-β-D-thiogalactopyranoside (IPTG).
   4454..4531    -  promoter       lacI promoter: lacI
   4539..4632    -  CDS            TcR (fragment): tetracycline efflux protein; tet; confers resistance to tetracycline
   4684..4770    +  terminator     rrnB T1 terminator: Escherichia coli rrnB; transcription terminator T1 from the E. coli rrnB gene
   4867..4953    +  terminator     rrnB T1 terminator: Escherichia coli rrnB; transcription terminator T1 from the E. coli rrnB gene
   5050..5136    +  terminator     rrnB T1 terminator: Escherichia coli rrnB; transcription terminator T1 from the E. coli rrnB gene
   5233..5319    +  terminator     rrnB T1 terminator: Escherichia coli rrnB; transcription terminator T1 from the E. coli rrnB gene
   5416..5502    +  terminator     rrnB T1 terminator: Escherichia coli rrnB; transcription terminator T1 from the E. coli rrnB gene
   5637..5655    +  promoter       T7 promoter: promoter for bacteriophage T7 RNA polymerase
   5656..5680    +  protein_bind   lac operator: The lac repressor binds to the lac operator to inhibit transcription in E. coli. This inhibition can be relieved by adding lactose or isopropyl-β-D-thiogalactopyranoside (IPTG). lac repressor encoded by lacI
   5695..5717    +  RBS            RBS: efficient ribosome binding site from bacteriophage T7 gene 10 (Olins and Rangwala, 1989)
   5716..6168    +  CDS            srtA (fragment): SRTA_STAA8 - Experimental evidence at protein level: Swiss-Prot protein existence level 1. Transpeptidase that anchors surface proteins to the cell wall (PubMed:10427003, PubMed:10446208, PubMed:10535938, PubMed:11714722, PubMed:14769030, PubMed:15247224). Recognizes and modifies its substrate by proteolytic cleavage of a C-terminal sorting signal. Following cleavage, a covalent intermediate is formed via a thioester bond between the sortase and its substrate, which is then transferred and covalently attached to the cell wall (PubMed:10446208, PubMed:10535938, PubMed:11714722, PubMed:14769030,
   6172..6765    +  CDS            Mxe GyrA intein: modified GyrA intein (Southworth et al., 1999); Mycobacterium xenopi gyrA; N-terminal cleavage of this intein can be induced by thiols.
   6796..6951    +  CDS            CBD: chitin binding domain from chitinase A1 (Watanabe et al., 1994); Bacillus circulans chiA
   6967..6984    +  CDS            9xHis (fragment): 9xHis affinity tag
   7006..7055    +  CDS            SET1 (fragment): solubility-enhancement tag derived from T7 phage gene 10B
   7063..7110    +  terminator     T7 terminator: transcription terminator for bacteriophage T7 RNA polymerase
