[The description below was written by a language model from this plasmid's Addgene catalogue record and pLannotate feature annotations shown in this document.]
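Description:
pTH1-SaSrtA is a 7,135 bp bacterial expression plasmid built on the pTWIN1 intein-fusion backbone, which was modified by adding a His6 tag. It produces wild-type Staphylococcus aureus sortase A in E. coli. The plasmid replicates from a ColE1/pMB1-type origin and retains the rop gene, so the copy number is probably moderated, although the record lists it as unknown. Selection is by ampicillin through the bla gene. An M13 phage origin is also present. The annotated bom, mbeC and tetracycline-resistance fragments are non-functional leftovers of the pBR322-derived backbone.

The insert is a 447 bp fragment of srtA from S. aureus ATCC 10832 lacking amino acids 1–59, so the N-terminal portion of the native protein is absent. It was cloned between NdeI and SapI, with the SapI site destroyed. Transcription runs from a T7 promoter with an adjacent lac operator, followed by the T7 gene 10 ribosome binding site. A plasmid-borne lacI gene supplies repressor, so expression is IPTG-inducible in a host that provides T7 RNA polymerase. Five tandem rrnB T1 terminators upstream insulate the cassette from read-through, and a T7 terminator closes it.

The sortase is fused at its C-terminus to the Mxe GyrA intein, then a chitin-binding domain and the added His6 tag. The fusion can therefore be captured on chitin or metal-affinity resin. Thiol-induced cleavage at the intein's N-terminal junction can then release the sortase free of these tags. According to the associated publication title, the construct belongs to work on Ca2+-independent sortase A mutants, where it presumably serves as the wild-type reference enzyme.
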