Addgene plasmid #64973: pTH1-SaSrtA
Purpose: Expresses the wild type of Staphylococcus aureus sortase A in E. coli
Depositing lab: Teruyuki Nagamune. Depositing organization: The University of Tokyo. Publication: Design of Ca2+-independent Staphylococcus aureus sortase A mutants. Hirakawa H, Ishikawa S, Nagamune T. Biotechnol Bioeng. 2012 Dec;109(12):2955-61. doi: 10.1002/bit.24585. Epub 2012 Jul 4. PubMed 22729808.
Backbone
  Vector backbone: pTWIN1
  Backbone manufacturer: New England Biolabs
  Backbone size w/o insert (bp): 6688
  Total vector size (bp): 7135
  Modifications to backbone: Addition of a His6 tag
  Vector type: Bacterial Expression
Growth in bacteria
  Bacterial resistance: Ampicillin, 100 μg/mL
  Growth temperature: 37°C
  Growth strain: DH5alpha
  Copy number: Unknown
Gene/Insert
  Gene/Insert name: sortase A (alt name: SrtA)
  Species: Staphylococcus aureus ATCC 10832
  Insert size (bp): 447
  Mutation: deleted amino acids 1-59
  Promoter: T7 promoter
  Tag / fusion protein: Mxe GyrA intein (C terminal on backbone); chitin-binding protein (C terminal on backbone); His6 tag (C terminal on backbone)
  Cloning method: Restriction Enzyme; 5′ cloning site NdeI (not destroyed); 3′ cloning site SapI (destroyed during cloning)
  Sequencing primers: 5′ T7; 3′ T7 Terminal
Resource information
  A portion of this plasmid was derived from a plasmid made by: S. aureus sortase A is originally cloned from a genomic DNA of S. aureus (ATCC 10832D) in our lab.
Terms and licenses: Academic/Nonprofit Terms; Industry Terms: Not Available to Industry
How to cite: pTH1-SaSrtA was a gift from Teruyuki Nagamune (Addgene plasmid # 64973 ; http://n2t.net/addgene:64973 ; RRID:Addgene_64973)
