>Addgene plasmid #64973 | pTH1-SaSrtA | depositor partial sequence | sequence record 109827 | Fusion protein of SrtA, Mxe GyrA intein, and chitin-binding protein with a His6 tag at the C-terminus
ATGCAAGCTAAACCTCAAATTCCGAAAGATAAATCGAAAGTGGCAGGCTATATTGAAATTCCAGATGCTG
ATATTAAAGAACCAGTATATCCAGGACCAGCAACACCTGAACAATTAAATAGAGGTGTAAGCTTTGCAGA
AGAAAACGAATCACTAGATGATCAAAATATTTCAATTGCAGGACACACTTTCATTGACCGTCCGAACTAT
CAATTTACAAATCTTAAAGCAGCCAAAAAAGGTAGTATGGTGTACTTTAAAGTTGGTAATGAAACACGTA
AGTATAAAATGACAAGTATAAGAGATGTTAAGCCTACAGATGTAGAAGTTCTAGATGAACAAAAAGGTAA
AGATAAACAATTAACATTAATTACTTGTGATGATTACAATGAAAAGACAGGCGTTTGGGAAAAACGTAAA
ATCTTTGTAGCTACAGAAGTCAAAGGCTGCATCACGGGAGATGCACTAGTTGCCCTACCCGAGGGCGAGT
CGGTACGCATCGCCGACATCGTGCCGGGTGCGCGGCCCAACAGTGACAACGCCATCGACCTGAAAGTCCT
TGACCGGCATGGCAATCCCGTGCTCGCCGACCGGCTGTTCCACTCCGGCGAGCATCCGGTGTACACGGTG
CGTACGGTCGAAGGTCTGCGTGTGACGGGCACCGCGAACCACCCGTTGTTGTGTTTGGTCGACGTCGCCG
GGGTGCCGACCCTGCTGTGGAAGCTGATCGACGAAATCAAGCCGGGCGATTACGCGGTGATTCAACGCAG
CGCATTCAGCGTCGACTGTGCAGGTTTTGCCCGCGGAAAACCCGAATTTGCGCCCACAACCTACACAGTC
GGCGTCCCTGGACTGGTGCGTTTCTTGGAAGCACACCACCGAGACCCGGACGCCCAAGCTATCGCCGACG
AGCTGACCGACGGGCGGTTCTACTACGCGAAAGTCGCCAGTGTCACCGACGCCGGCGTGCAGCCGGTGTA
TAGCCTTCGTGTCGACACGGCAGACCACGCGTTTATCACGAACGGGTTCGTCAGCCACGCTACTGGCCTC
ACCGGTCTGAACTCAGGCCTCACGACAAATCCTGGTGTATCCGCTTGGCAGGTCAACACAGCTTATACTG
CGGGACAATTGGTCACATATAACGGCAAGACGTATAAATGTTTGCAGCCCCACACCTCCTTGGCAGGATG
GGAACCATCCAACGTTCCTGCCTTGTGGCAGCTTCAAGCGGCCGCACTCGAGCACCACCACCACCACCAC
