>Addgene plasmid #64973 | pTH1-SaSrtA | depositor partial sequence | sequence record 109830 | SrtA
ATGCAAGCTAAACCTCAAATTCCGAAAGATAAATCGAAAGTGGCAGGCTATATTGAAATTCCAGATGCTG
ATATTAAAGAACCAGTATATCCAGGACCAGCAACACCTGAACAATTAAATAGAGGTGTAAGCTTTGCAGA
AGAAAACGAATCACTAGATGATCAAAATATTTCAATTGCAGGACACACTTTCATTGACCGTCCGAACTAT
CAATTTACAAATCTTAAAGCAGCCAAAAAAGGTAGTATGGTGTACTTTAAAGTTGGTAATGAAACACGTA
AGTATAAAATGACAAGTATAAGAGATGTTAAGCCTACAGATGTAGAAGTTCTAGATGAACAAAAAGGTAA
AGATAAACAATTAACATTAATTACTTGTGATGATTACAATGAAAAGACAGGCGTTTGGGAAAAACGTAAA
ATCTTTGTAGCTACAGAAGTC
