>Addgene plasmid #64973 | pTH1-SaSrtA | addgene partial sequence | sequence record 115229 | T7 5'-TAATACGACTCACTATAGGG-3'
AGATAAATCGAAAGTGGCAGGCTATATTGAAATTCCAGATGCTGATATTAAAGAACCAGTATATCCAGGA
CCAGCAACACCTGAACAATTAAATAGAGGTGTAAGCTTTGCAGAAGAAAACGAATCACTAGATGATCAAA
ATATTTCAATTGCAGGACACACTTTCATTGACCGTCCGAACTATCAATTTACAAATCTTAAAGCAGCCAA
AAAAGGTAGTATGGTGTACTTTAAAGTTGGTAATGAAACACGTAAGTATAAAATGACAAGTATAAGAGAT
GTTAAGCCTACAGATGTAGAAGTTCTAGATGAACAAAAAGGTAAAGATAAACAATTAACATTAATTACTT
GTGATGATTACAATGAAAAGACAGGCGTTTGGGAAAAACGTAAAATCTTTGTAGCTACAGAAGTCAAAGG
CTGCATCACGGGAGATGCACTAGTTGCCCTACCCGAGGGCGAGTCGG
