>Addgene plasmid #64973 | pTH1-SaSrtA | addgene partial sequence | sequence record 117906 | pQE-Fwd 5'-CCCGAAAAGTGCCACCTG-3'
TTCTCCTTTCAGCAAAAAACCCCTCAAGACCCGTTTAGAGGCCCCAAGGGGTTATGCTAGTTATTGCTCA
GCGGTGGCAGCAGCCAACTCAGCTTCCTTTCGGGCTTTGTTAGCAGCCGGATCCCCTTCCTGCAGTCAGT
GGTGGTGGTGGTGGTGCTCGAGTGCGGCCGCTTGAAGCTGCCACAAGGCAGGAACGTTGGATGGTTCCCA
TCCTGCCAAGGAGGTGTGGGGCTGCAAACATTTATACGTCTTGCCGTTATATGTGACCAATTGTCCCGCA
GTATAAGCTGTGTTGACCTGCCAAGCGGATACACCAGGATTTGTCGTGAGGCCTGAGTTCAGACCGGTGA
GGCCAGTAGCGTGGCTGACGAACCCGTTCGTGATAAACGCGTGGTCTGCCGTGTCGACACGAAGGCTATA
CACCGGCTGCACGCCGGCGTCGGTGACACTGGCGACTTTCGCGTAGTAGAACCGCCCGTCGGTCAGCTCG
TCGGCGATAGCTTGGGCGTCCGGGTCTCGGTGGTGTGCTTCCAAGAAACGCACCAGTCCAGGGACGCCGA
CTGTGTAGGTTGTGGGCGCAAATTCGGGTTTCCCGCGGGCAAAACCTGCACAGTCGACGCTGAATGCGCT
GCGTTGAATCACCGCGTAATCGCCCGGCTTGATTTCGTCGATCAGCTTCCACAGCAGGGTCGGCACCCCG
GCGACGTCGACCAAACACAACAACGGGTGGTTCGCGGTGCCCGTCACACGCAGACCTTCGACCGTACGCA
CCGTGTACACCGGATGCTCGCCGGAGTGGAACAGCCGGTCGGCGAGCACGGGATTGCCATGCCGGTCAAG
GACTTTCAGGTCGATGGCGTTGTCACTGTTGGGCCGCGC
